>Addgene plasmid #228784 | pAcBac1-Pyl-TAG | addgene full sequence | sequence record 455605 | Addgene NGS Result
TTGAGATCCTTTTTTTCTGCGCGTAATCTGCTGCTTGCAAACAAAAAAACCACCGCTACCAGCGGTGGTT
TGTTTGCCGGATCAAGAGCTACCAACTCTTTTTCCGAAGGTAACTGGCTTCAGCAGAGCGCAGATACCAA
ATACTGTTCTTCTAGTGTAGCCGTAGTTAGGCCACCACTTCAAGAACTCTGTAGCACCGCCTACATACCT
CGCTCTGCTAATCCTGTTACCAGTGGCTGCTGCCAGTGGCGATAAGTCGTGTCTTACCGGGTTGGACTCA
AGACGATAGTTACCGGATAAGGCGCAGCGGTCGGGCTGAACGGGGGGTTCGTGCACACAGCCCAGCTTGG
AGCGAACGACCTACACCGAACTGAGATACCTACAGCGTGAGCTATGAGAAAGCGCCACGCTTCCCGAAGG
GAGAAAGGCGGACAGGTATCCGGTAAGCGGCAGGGTCGGAACAGGAGAGCGCACGAGGGAGCTTCCAGGG
GGAAACGCCTGGTATCTTTATAGTCCTGTCGGGTTTCGCCACCTCTGACTTGAGCGTCGATTTTTGTGAT
GCTCGTCAGGGGGGCGGAGCCTATGGAAAAACGCCAGCAACGCGGCCTTTTTACGGTTCCTGGCCTTTTG
CTGGCCTTTTGCTCACATGTTCTTTCCTGCGTTATCCCCTGATTCTGTGGATAACCGTATTACCGCCTTT
GAGTGAGCTGATACCGCTCGCCGCAGCCGAACGACCGAGCGCAGCGAGTCAGTGAGCGAGGAAGCGGAAG
AGCGCCTGATGCGGTATTTTCTCCTTACGCATCTGTGCGGTATTTCACACCGCATAGACCAGCCGCGTAA
CCTGGCAAAATCGGTTACGGTTGAGTAATAAATGGATGCCCTGCGTAAGCGGGTGTGGGCGGACAATAAA
GTCTTAAACTGAACAAAATAGATCTAAACTATGACAATAAAGTCTTAAACTAGACAGAATAGTTGTAAAC
TGAAATCAGTCCAGTTATGCTGTGAAAAAGCATACTGGACTTTTGTTATGGCTAAAGCAAACTCTTCATT
TTCTGAAGTGCAAATTGCCCGTCGTATTAAAGAGGGGCGTGGCCAAGGGCATGGTAAAGACTATATTCGC
GGCGTTGTGACAATTTACCGAACAACTCCGCGGCCGGGAAGCCGATCTCGGCTTGAACGAATTGTTAGGT
GGCGGTACTTGGGTCGATATCAAAGTGCATCACTTCTTCCCGTATGCCCAACTTTGTATAGAGAGCCACT
GCGGGATCGTCACCGTAATCTGCTTGCACGTAGATCACATAAGCACCAAGCGCGTTGGCCTCATGCTTGA
GGAGATTGATGAGCGCGGTGGCAATGCCCTGCCTCCGGTGCTCGCCGGAGACTGCGAGATCATAGATATA
GATCTCACTACGCGGCTGCTCAAACTTGGGCAGAACGTAAGCCGCGAGAGCGCCAACAACCGCTTCTTGG
TCGAAGGCAGCAAGCGCGATGAATGTCTTACTACGGAGCAAGTTCCCGAGGTAATCGGAGTCCGGCTGAT
GTTGGGAGTAGGTGGCTACGTCTCCGAACTCACGACCGAAAAGATCAAGAGCAGCCCGCATGGATTTGAC
TTGGTCAGGGCCGAGCCTACATGTGCGAATGATGCCCATACTTGAGCCACCTAACTTTGTTTTAGGGCGA
CTGCCCTGCTGCGTAACATCGTTGCTGCTGCGTAACATCGTTGCTGCTCCATAACATCAAACATCGACCC
ACGGCGTAACGCGCTTGCTGCTTGGATGCCCGAGGCATAGACTGTACAAAAAAACAGTCATAACAAGCCA
TGAAAACCGCCACTGCGCCGTTACCACCGCTGCGTTCGGTCAAGGTTCTGGACCAGTTGCGTGAGCGCAT
ACGCTACTTGCATTACAGTTTACGAACCGAACAGGCTTATGTCAACTGGGTTCGTGCCTTCATCCGTTTC
CACGGTGTGCGTCACCCGGCAACCTTGGGCAGCAGCGAAGTCGAGGCATTTCTGTCCTGGCTGGCGAACG
AGCGCAAGGTTTCGGTCTCCACGCATCGTCAGGCATTGGCGGCCTTGCTGTTCTTCTACGGCAAGGTGCT
GTGCACGGATCTGCCCTTGCTTCAGGAGATCGGTAGACCTCGGCCGTCGCGGCGCTTGCCGGTGGTGCTG
ACCCCGGATGAAGTGGTTCGCATCCTCGGTTTTCTGGAAGGCGAGCATCGTTTGTTCGCCCAGGACTCTA
GCTATAGTTCTAGTGGTTGGCTACGTACCCGTAGTGGCTATGGCAGGGCTTGCGCTTAATGCGCCGCTAC
AGGGCGCGTGGGGATACCCCCTAGAGCCCCAGCTGGTTCTTTCCGCCTCAGAAGCCATAGAGCCCACCGC
ATCCCCAGCATGCCTGCTATTGTCTTCCCAATCCTCCCCCTTGCTGTCCTGCCCCACCCCACCCCCCAGA
ATAGAATGACACCTACTCAGACAATGCGATGCAATTTCCTCATTTTATTAGGAAAGGACAGTGGGAGTGG
CACCTTCCAGGGTCAAGGAAGGCACGGGGGAGGGGCAAACAACAGATGGCTGGCAACTAGAAGGCACAGT
CGAGGCTGATCAGCGGGTTTAAACGGGCCCTCTAGACTCGAGTTAAAGTCGACGCGGGGAGGCGGCCCAA
AGGGAGATCCGACTCGTCTGAGGGCGAAGGCGAAGACGCGGAAGAGGCCGCAGAGCCGGCAGCAGGCCGC
GGGAAGGAAGGTCCGCTGGATTGAGGGCCGAAGGGACGTAGCAGAAGGACGTCCCGCGCAGAATCCAGGT
GGCAACACAGGCGAGCAGCCAAGGAAAGGACGATGATTTCCCCGACAACACCACGGAATTGTCAGTGCCC
AACAGCCGAGCCCCTGTCCAGCAGCGGGCAAGGCAGGCGGCGATGAGTTCCGCCGTGGCAATAGGGAGGG
GGAAAGCGAAAGTCCCGGAAAGGAGCTGACAGGTGGTGGCAATGCCCCAACCAGTGGGGGTTGCGTCAGC
AAACACAGTGCACACCACGCCACGTTGCCTGACAACGGGCCACAACTCCTCATAAAGAGACAGCAACCAG
GATTTATACAAGGAGGAGAAAATGAAAGCCATACGGGAAGCAATAGCATGATACAAAGGCATTAAAGCAG
CGTATCCACATAGCGTAAAAGGAGCAACATAGTTAAGAATACCAGTCAATCTTTCACAAATTTTGTAATC
CAGAGGTTGATTGTCGACTTAACGCGTTGAATTCTTACAGATTGGTTGAAATCCCATTATAGTAAGATTC
GGACCTTGATGCCCTCTTAATGTTTTTAAAGCCGTGCATAACCTTGAGCAAGCGTTCAAGACCAAAACCT
GCACCTATCCATGGTTTGTCAATACCCCATTCTCTATCAAGAGAAACTGGCCCGACGACTGCCGAAGAAA
GCTCCAGGTCCCCGTGCATTATATCAAGAGTATCCCCAAAGACCATACAGGAATCTCCTACGATTTCGAA
GTCGATTTCCAGATAGTCCAGAAACTCTTTGATGAGAGCTTCAAGATTTTCCCGAGTACATCCCGAACCC
ATCTGACAGAAGTTCACCATAGTAAATTCTTCCAGGTGCTCTTTGCCGTCAGACTCTTTCCGGTAACAAG
GTCCGACTTCGAAAATTTTTATTGGGCCTGGTAAAATCCTATCGAGTTTTCGCAGATAGTTGTAAAGAGT
CGGGGCAAGCATTGGCCTCAAGCAGAGATTTTTATCCACCCGGAAGATCTGTTTTGAAAGTTCAGTATCA
TTATTAATACCCATTCTCTCCACGTATTCCGCCGGAATAAGGATAGGAGACTTTATCTCCAGAAAACCCC
GGTCTACGAAAAATTTCGTAATATCACGTTCGAGTTTACCGAGGTAGTCTTCTCTATCATTGGTATAGAG
CCGCTGAAAATCGTTTTTTCTTCTTGTCACAAGTTCAGGCTCAAGTTCCCTGAAAGGCTTTGCCATATTT
AGAGAAATTTTATCCTCTGGACTTAAGAGAGCCTCAACCCTATCAAGCTGGCTTCTTGTAAGTGAAGGAG
CAGGAGCCGATGCGGGAACAGACGAATTTGGAGTTGATTTTGCAGGCGAAGGTACAGATCTGGATGTGTT
CGTTGATGCCTTTGCAGAAACAGAATTTTCCAGAGGCTTCGGAGCCCTTGAAACTGATTTCGGCATAGCT
TTTTTGACCTTTGGAGCAGAAACTACCCTAACTTTCACACTGTTTTTGCTTTCGGTTGATCTTGTGAGAA
AATTATTGATATCCTCGTCCGAAACCCTACATCGTTTGCAGGTTTTTCTGTACTTATGATGTCTGAATGC
TCTGGCTGTTCTACAACTCCTGGAATTATTCACAACAAGATGGTCTCCACACGCCATTTCAATGTATATT
TTACTTCTTGAGACCTCATGGTGCTTGATTTTGTGGAGCGTGCCAGTCCTGGACATCCAGAGCCCGGTCG
CAGATATTAAAACATCTAATGGTTTTTTATCCATGGTGGCGCTAGCCAGCTTGGGTCTCCCTATAGTGAG
TCGTATTAATTTCGATAAGCCAGTAAGCAGTGGGTTCTCTAGTTAGCCAGAGAGCTCTGCTTATATAGAC
CTCCCACCGTACACGCCTACCGCCCATTTGCGTCAATGGGGCGGAGTTGTTACGACATTTTGGAAAGTCC
CGTTGATTTTGGTGCCAAAACAAACTCCCATTGACGTCAATGGGGTGGAGACTTGGAAATCCCCGTGAGT
CAAACCGCTATCCACGCCCATTGATGTACTGCCAAAACCGCATCACCATGGTAATAGCGATGACTAATAC
GTAGATGTACTGCCAAGTAGGAAAGTCCCATAAGGTCATGTACTGGGCATAATGCCAGGCGGGCCATTTA
CCGTCATTGACGTCAATAGGGGGCGTACTTGGCATATGATACACTTGATGTACTGCCAAGTGGGCAGTTT
ACCGTAAATACTCCACCCATTGACGTCAATGGAAAGTCCCTATTGGCGTTACTATGGGAACATACGTCAT
TATTGACGTCAATGGGCGGGGGTCGTTGGGCGGTCAGCCAGGCGGGCCATTTACCGTAAGTTATGTAACG
CGGAACTCCATATATGGGCTATGAACTAATGACCCCGTAATTGATTACTATTAATAACTAGCAAAAAACG
GAAACCCCGGGAATCTAACCCGGCTGAACGGATTTAGAGTCCGTTCGATCTACATGATCAGGTTTCCGGG
GATCTGTGGTCTCATACAGAACTTATAAGATTCCCAAATCCAAAGACATTTCACGTTTATGGTGATTTCC
CAGAACACATAGCGACATGCAAATATTGCAGGGCGCCACTCCCCTGTCCCTCACAGCCATCTTCCTGCCA
GGGCGCACGCGCGCTGGGTGTTCCCGCCTAGTGACACTGGGCCCGCGATTCCTTGGAGCGGGTTGATGAC
GTCAGCGTTCGAATTCCTAGCAAAAAACGGAAACCCCGGGAATCTAACCCGGCTGAACGGATTTAGAGTC
CGTTCGATCTACATGATCAGGTTTCCGGTGTTTCGTCCTTTCCACAAGATATATAAAGCCAAGAAATCGA
AATACTTTCAAGTTACGGTAAGCATATGATAGTCCATTTTAAAACATAATTTTAAAACTGCAAACTACCC
AAGAAATTATTACTTTCTACGTCACGTATTTTGTACTAATATCTTTGTGTTTACAGTCAAATTAATTCTA
ATTATCTCTCTAACAGCCTTGTATCGTATATGCAAATATGAAGGAATCATGGGAAATAGGCCCTCTTCCT
GCCCGACCTAGCAAAAAACGGAAACCCCGGGAATCTAACCCGGCTGAACGGATTTAGAGTCCGTTCGATC
TACATGATCAGGTTTCCGGGGATCTGTGGTCTCATACAGAACTTATAAGATTCCCAAATCCAAAGACATT
TCACGTTTATGGTGATTTCCCAGAACACATAGCGACATGCAAATATTGCAGGGCGCCACTCCCCTGTCCC
TCACAGCCATCTTCCTGCCAGGGCGCACGCGCGCTGGGTGTTCCCGCCTAGTGACACTGGGCCCGCGATT
CCTTGGAGCGGGTTGATGACGTCAGCGTTCGAATTCCTAGCAAAAAACGGAAACCCCGGGAATCTAACCC
GGCTGAACGGATTTAGAGTCCGTTCGATCTACATGATCAGGTTTCCGGTGTTTCGTCCTTTCCACAAGAT
ATATAAAGCCAAGAAATCGAAATACTTTCAAGTTACGGTAAGCATATGATAGTCCATTTTAAAACATAAT
TTTAAAACTGCAAACTACCCAAGAAATTATTACTTTCTACGTCACGTATTTTGTACTAATATCTTTGTGT
TTACAGTCAAATTAATTCTAATTATCTCTCTAACAGCCTTGTATCGTATATGCAAATATGAAGGAATCAT
GGGAAATAGGCCCTCTTCCTGCCCGACCTAGCAAAAAACGGAAACCCCGGGAATCTAACCCGGCTGAACG
GATTTAGAGTCCGTTCGATCTACATGATCAGGTTTCCGGGGATCTGTGGTCTCATACAGAACTTATAAGA
TTCCCAAATCCAAAGACATTTCACGTTTATGGTGATTTCCCAGAACACATAGCGACATGCAAATATTGCA
GGGCGCCACTCCCCTGTCCCTCACAGCCATCTTCCTGCCAGGGCGCACGCGCGCTGGGTGTTCCCGCCTA
GTGACACTGGGCCCGCGATTCCTTGGAGCGGGTTGATGACGTCAGCGTTCGAATTCCTAGCAAAAAACGG
AAACCCCGGGAATCTAACCCGGCTGAACGGATTTAGAGTCCGTTCGATCTACATGATCAGGTTTCCGGTG
TTTCGTCCTTTCCACAAGATATATAAAGCCAAGAAATCGAAATACTTTCAAGTTACGGTAAGCATATGAT
AGTCCATTTTAAAACATAATTTTAAAACTGCAAACTACCCAAGAAATTATTACTTTCTACGTCACGTATT
TTGTACTAATATCTTTGTGTTTACAGTCAAATTAATTCTAATTATCTCTCTAACAGCCTTGTATCGTATA
TGCAAATATGAAGGAATCATGGGAAATAGGCCCTCTTCCTGCCCGACCTAGCAAAAAACGGAAACCCCGG
GAATCTAACCCGGCTGAACGGATTTAGAGTCCGTTCGATCTACATGATCAGGTTTCCGGGGATCTGTGGT
CTCATACAGAACTTATAAGATTCCCAAATCCAAAGACATTTCACGTTTATGGTGATTTCCCAGAACACAT
AGCGACATGCAAATATTGCAGGGCGCCACTCCCCTGTCCCTCACAGCCATCTTCCTGCCAGGGCGCACGC
GCGCTGGGTGTTCCCGCCTAGTGACACTGGGCCCGCGATTCCTTGGAGCGGGTTGATGACGTCAGCGTTC
GAATTCCTAGCAAAAAACGGAAACCCCGGGAATCTAACCCGGCTGAACGGATTTAGAGTCCGTTCGATCT
ACATGATCAGGTTTCCGGTGTTTCGTCCTTTCCACAAGATATATAAAGCCAAGAAATCGAAATACTTTCA
AGTTACGGTAAGCATATGATAGTCCATTTTAAAACATAATTTTAAAACTGCAAACTACCCAAGAAATTAT
TACTTTCTACGTCACGTATTTTGTACTAATATCTTTGTGTTTACAGTCAAATTAATTCTAATTATCTCTC
TAACAGCCTTGTATCGTATATGCAAATATGAAGGAATCATGGGAAATAGGCCCTCTTCCTGCCCGACCTA
GTCAATAATCAATGTCAACGCGTATATCTGGCCCGTACATCGCGAAGCAGCGCAAAACGGATCCTGCAGG
TATTTGCGGCCGCGGTCCGTATACTCCGGAATATTAATAGATCATGGAGATAATTAAAATGATAACCATC
TCGCAAATAAATAAGTATTTTACTGTTTTCGTAACAGTTTTGTAATAAAAAAACCTATAAATATTCCGGA
TTATTCATACCGTCCCACCATCGGGCGCGAACTCCTAAAAAACCGCCACCATGAAGTGCCTTTTGTACTT
AGCCTTTTTATTCATTGGGGTGAATTGC
[1296 nt withheld, positions 8079-9374]
AATCCAATCGAGCTTGTAGAAGGTTGGTTCAGTAGTTGGAAAAGCTCTATTGCCTCTTTTTTCTTTATCA
TAGGGTTAATCATTGGACTATTCTTGGTTCTCCGAGTTGGTATCCATCTTTGCATTAAATTAAAGCACAC
CAAGAAAAGACAGATTTATACAGACATAGAGATGAACCGACTTGGAAAGTGATAAGGCCAGGCCGGCCAA
GCTTGTCGAGAAGTACTAGAGGATCATAATCAGCCATACCACATTTGTAGAGGTTTTACTTGCTTTAAAA
AACCTCCCACACCTCCCCCTGAACCTGAAACATAAAATGAATGCAATTGTTGTTGTTAACTTGTTTATTG
CAGCTTATAATGGTTACAAATAAAGCAATAGCATCACAAATTTCACAAATAAAGCATTTTTTTCACTGCA
TTCTAGTTGTGGTTTGTCCAAACTCATCAATGTATCTTATCATGTCTGGATCTGATCACTGCTTGAGCCT
AGGAGATCCGAACCAGATAAGTGAAATCTAGTTCCAAACTATTTTGTCATTTTTAATTTTCGTATTAGCT
TACGACGCTACACCCAGTTCCCATCTATTTTGTCACTCTTCCCTAAATAATCCTTAAAAACTCCATTTCC
ACCCCTCCCAGTTCCCAACTATTTTGTCCGCCCACAGCGGGGCATTTTTCTTCCTGTTATGTTTTTAATC
AAACATCCTGCCAACTCCATGTGACAAACCGTCATCTTCGGCTACTTTTTCTCTGTCACAGAATGAAAAT
TTTTCTGTCATCTCTTCGTTATTAATGTTTGTAATTGACTGAATATCAACGCTTATTTGCAGCCTGAATG
GCGAATGGG
[124 nt withheld, positions 10224-10347]
C
[91 nt withheld, positions 10349-10439]
A
[49 nt withheld, positions 10441-10489]
CCTTTGACGTTGGAGTCCACGTTCTT
[37 nt withheld, positions 10516-10552]
ACCCTATCTCGGTCTATTCTTTTGATTTATAAGGGATTTTGCCGATTTCGGCCTATTGGTTAAAAAATGA
GCTGATTTAACAAAAATTTAACGCGAATTTTAACAAAATATTAACGCTTACAATTTAGGTGGCACTTTTC
GGGGAAATGTGCGCGGAACCCCTATTTGTTTATTTTTCTAAATACATTCAAATATGTATCCGCTCATGAG
ACAATAACCCTGATAAATGCTTCAATAATATTGAAAAAGGAAGAGTATGAGTATTCAACATTTCCGTGTC
GCCCTTATTCCCTTTTTTGCGGCATTTTGCCTTCCTGTTTTTGCTCACCCAGAAACGCTGGTGAAAGTAA
AAGATGCTGAAGATCAGTTGGGTGCACGAGTGGGTTACATCGAACTGGATCTCAACAGCGGTAAGATCCT
TGAGAGTTTTCGCCCCGAAGAACGTTTTCCAATGATGAGCACTTTTAAAGTTCTGCTATGTGGCGCGGTA
TTATCCCGTATTGACGCCGGGCAAGAGCAACTCGGTCGCCGCATACACTATTCTCAGAATGACTTGGTTG
AGTACTCACCAGTCACAGAAAAGCATCTTACGGATGGCATGACAGTAAGAGAATTATGCAGTGCTGCCAT
AACCATGAGTGATAACACTGCGGCCAACTTACTTCTGACAACGATCGGAGGACCGAAGGAGCTAACCGCT
TTTTTGCACAACATGGGGGATCATGTAACTCGCCTTGATCGTTGGGAACCGGAGCTGAATGAAGCCATAC
CAAACGACGAGCGTGACACCACGATGCCTGTAGCAATGGCAACAACGTTGCGCAAACTATTAACTGGCGA
ACTACTTACTCTAGCTTCCCGGCAACAATTAATAGACTGGATGGAGGCGGATAAAGTTGCAGGACCACTT
CTGCGCTCGGCCCTTCCGGCTGGCTGGTTTATTGCTGATAAATCTGGAGCCGGTGAGCGTGGGTCTCGCG
GTATCATTGCAGCACTGGGGCCAGATGGTAAGCCCTCCCGTATCGTAGTTATCTACACGACGGGGAGTCA
GGCAACTATGGATGAACGAAATAGACAGATCGCTGAGATAGGTGCCTCACTGATTAAGCATTGGTAACTG
TCAGACCAAGTTTACTCATATATACTTTAGATTGATTTAAAACTTCATTTTTAATTTAAAAGGATCTAGG
TGAAGATCCTTTTTGATAATCTCATGACCAAAATCCCTTAACGTGAGTTTTCGTTCCACTGAGCGTCAGA
CCCCGTAGAAAAGATCAAAGGATCTTC
Features (pLannotate 1.2.2; 40 found; start..end, strand, type, name):
      1..589     +  rep_origin     ori: high-copy-number ColE1/pMB1/pBR322/pUC origin of replication
    775..826     -  misc_feature   bom (fragment): basis of mobility region from pBR322
    894..1118    -  mobile_element Tn7R: mini-Tn7 element (right end of the Tn7 transposon) Tn7
   1185..1718    -  CDS            GmR: gentamycin acetyltransferase; aacC1; confers resistance to gentamycin
   1907..1935    -  promoter       Pc promoter: intI1 (promoter lies within the coding sequence); class 1 integron promoter
   1913..2272    -  CDS            YPR2_ECOLX (fragment): Protein predicted: Swiss-Prot protein existence level 4. From Escherichia coli.
   2292..2319    -  rep_origin     f1 ori (fragment): f1 bacteriophage origin of replication; arrow indicates direction of (+) strand synthesis
   2340..2361    -  promoter       SV40 promoter (fragment): SV40 enhancer and early promoter
   2365..2589    -  polyA_signal   bGH poly(A) signal: bovine growth hormone polyadenylation signal
   2644..3232    -  misc_feature   WPRE: woodchuck hepatitis virus posttranscriptional regulatory element
   3258..4514    -  CDS            pylS: PYLS_METBA - Experimental evidence at protein level: Swiss-Prot protein existence level 1. Catalyzes the attachment of pyrrolysine to tRNA(Pyl). Pyrrolysine is a lysine derivative encoded by the termination codon UAG. From Methanosarcina barkeri.
   4540..4558    -  promoter       T7 promoter: promoter for bacteriophage T7 RNA polymerase
   4574..4607    -  LTR            5' LTR (truncated) (fragment): truncated 5' long terminal repeat (LTR) from HIV-1
   4603..4806    -  promoter       CMV promoter: human cytomegalovirus (CMV) immediate early promoter
   4807..5110    -  enhancer       CMV enhancer: human cytomegalovirus immediate early enhancer
   5178..5246    -  ncRNA          tRNA: Accession: RF00005 - tRNA
   5256..5470    -  promoter       H1 promoter: human H1 RNA promoter
   5487..5555    -  ncRNA          tRNA: Accession: RF00005 - tRNA
   5565..5805    -  promoter       U6 promoter: RNA polymerase III promoter for human U6 snRNA
   5828..5896    -  ncRNA          tRNA: Accession: RF00005 - tRNA
   5906..6120    -  promoter       H1 promoter: human H1 RNA promoter
   6137..6205    -  ncRNA          tRNA: Accession: RF00005 - tRNA
   6215..6455    -  promoter       U6 promoter: RNA polymerase III promoter for human U6 snRNA
   6478..6546    -  ncRNA          tRNA: Accession: RF00005 - tRNA
   6556..6770    -  promoter       H1 promoter: human H1 RNA promoter
   6787..6855    -  ncRNA          tRNA: Accession: RF00005 - tRNA
   6865..7105    -  promoter       U6 promoter: RNA polymerase III promoter for human U6 snRNA
   7128..7196    -  ncRNA          tRNA: Accession: RF00005 - tRNA
   7206..7420    -  promoter       H1 promoter: human H1 RNA promoter
   7437..7505    -  ncRNA          tRNA: Accession: RF00005 - tRNA
   7515..7755    -  promoter       U6 promoter: RNA polymerase III promoter for human U6 snRNA
   7768..7786    -  enhancer       CMV enhancer (fragment): human cytomegalovirus immediate early enhancer
   7881..7972    +  promoter       polyhedrin promoter: polh from Autographa californica; promoter for the baculovirus polyhedrin gene
   8031..9564    +  CDS            VSV-G (fragment) (sequence partly withheld): vesicular stomatitis virus G glycoprotein Indiana strain
   9606..9689    +  CDS            large T antigen (fragment): large T antigen from SV40 (simian virus 40)
   9712..9846    +  polyA_signal   SV40 poly(A) signal: SV40 polyadenylation signal
   9875..10040   -  mobile_element Tn7L: mini-Tn7 element (left end of the Tn7 transposon) Tn7
  10224..10678   +  rep_origin     f1 ori (sequence partly withheld): f1 bacteriophage origin of replication; arrow indicates direction of (+) strand synthesis
  10704..10808   +  promoter       AmpR promoter: bla
  10809..11669   +  CDS            AmpR: β-lactamase; bla; confers resistance to ampicillin, carbenicillin, and related antibiotics
