[The description below was written by a language model from this plasmid's Addgene catalogue record and pLannotate feature annotations shown in this document.]
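Description:
pAcBac1-Pyl-TAG is an 11.8 kb plasmid built on the pAcBac1 backbone. It serves both as a mammalian expression vector and as a baculovirus transfer vector, and it delivers a pyrrolysyl aminoacyl-tRNA synthetase/tRNA pair for suppression of TAG (amber) stop codons in mammalian cells. In E. coli it replicates from a high-copy ColE1/pUC-type origin and is selected with ampicillin through the bla gene; an f1 origin is also present. The payload lies between the Tn7R and Tn7L ends of a mini-Tn7 element, together with a gentamicin resistance gene driven by the Pc integron promoter. This arrangement allows site-specific transposition of the whole cassette into a bacmid to generate recombinant baculovirus.

Within the transposable region, the Methanosarcina barkeri pyrrolysyl-tRNA synthetase (pylS, MbPylRS) is expressed from the CMV enhancer/promoter, followed by a WPRE to boost transcript stability and expression and a bGH polyadenylation signal. Upstream sit eight annotated tRNA copies, each with its own RNA polymerase III promoter in an alternating U6/H1 pattern. According to the catalogue entry these encode the M. mazei pyrrolysyl tRNA in its TAG-suppressor form, and the multicopy array presumably provides high suppressor tRNA levels. A separate cassette places VSV-G under the baculoviral polyhedrin promoter with an SV40 poly(A) signal, so the glycoprotein is made in insect cells during virus production, pseudotyping the virions to improve transduction of mammalian cells.

The construct can be transfected directly or delivered as baculovirus. It is used for site-specific incorporation of noncanonical amino acids at amber codons, including in combination with other orthogonal pairs for multi-site incorporation. The record does not describe any active-site mutations in the synthetase.
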