Addgene plasmid #228784: pAcBac1-Pyl-TAG
Purpose: Pyl aaRS/tRNA system for mammalian TAG suppression
Depositing lab: Abhishek Chatterjee. Depositing organization: Boston College. Publication: An Efficient Opal-Suppressor Tryptophanyl Pair Creates New Routes for Simultaneously Incorporating up to Three Distinct Noncanonical Amino Acids into Proteins in Mammalian Cells. Osgood AO, Zheng Y, Roy SJS, Biris N, Hussain M, Loynd C, Jewel D, Italia JS, Chatterjee A. Angew Chem Int Ed Engl. 2023 May 2;62(19):e202219269. doi: 10.1002/anie.202219269. Epub 2023 Apr 12. PubMed 36905325.
Backbone
  Vector backbone: pAcBac1
  Total vector size (bp): 11839
  Vector type: Mammalian Expression ; Baculoviral
Growth in bacteria
  Bacterial resistance: Ampicillin, 100 μg/mL
  Growth temperature: 37°C
  Growth strain: DH5alpha
  Copy number: High Copy
Gene/Insert 1
  Gene/Insert name: PylRS (alt names: MbPylRS; pyrrolysyl synthetase)
  Species: M. barkeri
Gene/Insert 2
  Gene/Insert name: PytR (alt name: pyrrolysyl tRNA)
  Species: M. mazei
  Mutation: TAG suppressor
Terms and licenses: Academic/Nonprofit Terms; Industry Terms: Not Available to Industry
How to cite: pAcBac1-Pyl-TAG was a gift from Abhishek Chatterjee (Addgene plasmid # 228784 ; http://n2t.net/addgene:228784 ; RRID:Addgene_228784)
